>Addgene plasmid #120520 | RL-Lin28 | depositor full sequence | sequence record 229045 | RL-Lin28 sequence 4419 bps
AGATCTGCGCAGCACCATGGCCTGAAATAACCTCTGAAAGAGGAACTTGGTTAGGTACCTTCTGAGGCGG
AAAGAACCAGCTGTGGAATGTGTGTCAGTTAGGGTGTGGAAAGTCCCCAGGCTCCCCAGCAGGCAGAAGT
ATGCAAAGCATGCATCTCAATTAGTCAGCAACCAGGTGTGGAAAGTCCCCAGGCTCCCCAGCAGGCAGAA
GTATGCAAAGCATGCATCTCAATTAGTCAGCAACCATAGTCCCGCCCCTAACTCCGCCCATCCCGCCCCT
AACTCCGCCCAGTTCCGCCCATTCTCCGCCCCATGGCTGACTAATTTTTTTTATTTATGCAGAGGCCGAG
GCCGCCTCGGCCTCTGAGCTATTCCAGAAGTAGTGAGGAGGCTTTTTTGGAGGCCTAGGCTTTTGCAAAA
AGCTTGATTCTTCTGACACAACAGTCTCGAACTTAAGCTGCAGAAGTTGGTCGTGAGGCACTGGGCAGGT
AAGTATCAAGGTTACAAGACAGGTTTAAGGAGACCAATAGAAACTGGGCTTGTCGAGACAGAGAAGACTC
TTGCGTTTCTGATAGGCACCTATTGGTCTTACTGACATCCACTTTGCCTTTCTCTCCACAGGTGTCCACT
CCCAGTTCAATTACAGCTCTTAAGGCTAGAGTACTTAATACGACTCACTATAGGCTAGCCACCATGGCTT
CCAAGGTGTACGACCCCGAGCAACGCAAACGCATGATCACTGGGCCTCAGTGGTGGGCTCGCTGCAAGCA
AATGAACGTGCTGGACTCCTTCATCAACTACTATGATTCCGAGAAGCACGCCGAGAACGCCGTGATTTTT
CTGCATGGTAACGCTGCCTCCAGCTACCTGTGGAGGCACGTCGTGCCTCACATCGAGCCCGTGGCTAGAT
GCATCATCCCTGATCTGATCGGAATGGGTAAGTCCGGCAAGAGCGGGAATGGCTCATATCGCCTCCTGGA
TCACTACAAGTACCTCACCGCTTGGTTCGAGCTGCTGAACCTTCCAAAGAAAATCATCTTTGTGGGCCAC
GACTGGGGGGCTTGTCTGGCCTTTCACTACTCCTACGAGCACCAAGACAAGATCAAGGCCATCGTCCATG
CTGAGAGTGTCGTGGACGTGATCGAGTCCTGGGACGAGTGGCCTGACATCGAGGAGGATATCGCCCTGAT
CAAGAGCGAAGAGGGCGAGAAAATGGTGCTTGAGAATAACTTCTTCGTCGAGACCATGCTCCCAAGCAAG
ATCATGCGGAAACTGGAGCCTGAGGAGTTCGCTGCCTACCTGGAGCCATTCAAGGAGAAGGGCGAGGTTA
GACGGCCTACCCTCTCCTGGCCTCGCGAGATCCCTCTCGTTAAGGGAGGCAAGCCCGACGTCGTCCAGAT
TGTCCGCAACTACAACGCCTACCTTCGGGCCAGCGACGATCTGCCTAAGATGTTCATCGAGTCCGACCCT
GGGTTCTTTTCCAACGCTATTGTCGAGGGAGCTAAGAAGTTCCCTAACACCGAGTTCGTGAAGGTGAAGG
GCCTCCACTTCAGCCAGGAGGACGCTCCAGATGAAATGGGTAAGTACATCAAGAGCTTCGTGGAGCGCGT
GCTGAAGAACGAGCAGTAATTCTAGAGTGCCTGTACTCTTATGTGAAATCCTCACACATACATACAGATT
CAAGTCTCCCCTCTCACTTATGCACATACTATATGTAGTATCTCAATTCTATAAAACATGACACCCTGCT
TAAATGTAGTTTGCTTAAGAGTGATTTGTCTAATTAAGAACTTCCCAGTTCCTCAGCAGTAGTTAACATC
CCGGCCGGCTGCTCTCTGTGGACCACTATTCCCCTGTGCTTGCATGAGGTAGACTTCCCGCCCGGGTGAA
GGGAACACTGACAAGTACTAAGTCTTTTTCCGTTTCTGAATCAAAGGAAGCTTGGTTTGACACTTGTTTC
GCTTCCCGTCTGGCAAGGGAAATATCACACAGCCTTCTACAAAAGAACTTCCCTAGCCCAGCCACTTGGC
AAAGCCTCGGGTTCTAGGGTGGTTCCTCCCCACAAAAGCCTTCACTTGCTTTCAGATAGAGTGTGGTAGG
AGTTCCTTTGTCTCATCCTTTCCTTCCCTCCAAGGAAAGACAGGGTGACACTGGGAACCCCGGCCTGAGA
CACGGCAGTGCAAGCTACCCACGCAACCCACCCTTACCCCCACTTTCTCCACTCTGCAGATTGATGCCTC
TTTCCTTAAACTCCCCATTAGCCAAAGAATAACCCTGACTCCTGGGCCTCAATTCTGGGCTTCTGGGAGC
AGGGCAGGGCTGTGGATCTCTTCCTCTTCCTCCCTCTAGAGCGGCCGCTTCGAGCAGACATGATAAGATA
CATTGATGAGTTTGGACAAACCACAACTAGAATGCAGTGAAAAAAATGCTTTATTTGTGAAATTTGTGAT
GCTATTGCTTTATTTGTAACCATTATAAGCTGCAATAAACAAGTTAACAACAACAATTGCATTCATTTTA
TGTTTCAGGTTCAGGGGGAGGTGTGGGAGGTTTTTTAAAGCAAGTAAAACCTCTACAAATGTGGTAAAAT
CGATAAGGATCCAGGTGGCACTTTTCGGGGAAATGTGCGCGGAACCCCTATTTGTTTATTTTTCTAAATA
CATTCAAATATGTATCCGCTCATGAGACAATAACCCTGATAAATGCTTCAATAATATTGAAAAAGGAAGA
GTATGAGTATTCAACATTTCCGTGTCGCCCTTATTCCCTTTTTTGCGGCATTTTGCCTTCCTGTTTTTGC
TCACCCAGAAACGCTGGTGAAAGTAAAAGATGCTGAAGATCAGTTGGGTGCACGAGTGGGTTACATCGAA
CTGGATCTCAACAGCGGTAAGATCCTTGAGAGTTTTCGCCCCGAAGAACGTTTTCCAATGATGAGCACTT
TTAAAGTTCTGCTATGTGGCGCGGTATTATCCCGTATTGACGCCGGGCAAGAGCAACTCGGTCGCCGCAT
ACACTATTCTCAGAATGACTTGGTTGAGTACTCACCAGTCACAGAAAAGCATCTTACGGATGGCATGACA
GTAAGAGAATTATGCAGTGCTGCCATAACCATGAGTGATAACACTGCGGCCAACTTACTTCTGACAACGA
TCGGAGGACCGAAGGAGCTAACCGCTTTTTTGCACAACATGGGGGATCATGTAACTCGCCTTGATCGTTG
GGAACCGGAGCTGAATGAAGCCATACCAAACGACGAGCGTGACACCACGATGCCTGTAGCAATGGCAACA
ACGTTGCGCAAACTATTAACTGGCGAACTACTTACTCTAGCTTCCCGGCAACAATTAATAGACTGGATGG
AGGCGGATAAAGTTGCAGGACCACTTCTGCGCTCGGCCCTTCCGGCTGGCTGGTTTATTGCTGATAAATC
TGGAGCCGGTGAGCGTGGGTCTCGCGGTATCATTGCAGCACTGGGGCCAGATGGTAAGCCCTCCCGTATC
GTAGTTATCTACACGACGGGGAGTCAGGCAACTATGGATGAACGAAATAGACAGATCGCTGAGATAGGTG
CCTCACTGATTAAGCATTGGTAACTGTCAGACCAAGTTTACTCATATATACTTTAGATTGATTTAAAACT
TCATTTTTAATTTAAAAGGATCTAGGTGAAGATCCTTTTTGATAATCTCATGACCAAAATCCCTTAACGT
GAGTTTTCGTTCCACTGAGCGTCAGACCCCGTAGAAAAGATCAAAGGATCTTCTTGAGATCCTTTTTTTC
TGCGCGTAATCTGCTGCTTGCAAACAAAAAAACCACCGCTACCAGCGGTGGTTTGTTTGCCGGATCAAGA
GCTACCAACTCTTTTTCCGAAGGTAACTGGCTTCAGCAGAGCGCAGATACCAAATACTGTTCTTCTAGTG
TAGCCGTAGTTAGGCCACCACTTCAAGAACTCTGTAGCACCGCCTACATACCTCGCTCTGCTAATCCTGT
TACCAGTGGCTGCTGCCAGTGGCGATAAGTCGTGTCTTACCGGGTTGGACTCAAGACGATAGTTACCGGA
TAAGGCGCAGCGGTCGGGCTGAACGGGGGGTTCGTGCACACAGCCCAGCTTGGAGCGAACGACCTACACC
GAACTGAGATACCTACAGCGTGAGCTATGAGAAAGCGCCACGCTTCCCGAAGGGAGAAAGGCGGACAGGT
ATCCGGTAAGCGGCAGGGTCGGAACAGGAGAGCGCACGAGGGAGCTTCCAGGGGGAAACGCCTGGTATCT
TTATAGTCCTGTCGGGTTTCGCCACCTCTGACTTGAGCGTCGATTTTTGTGATGCTCGTCAGGGGGGCGG
AGCCTATGGAAAAACGCCAGCAACGCGGCCTTTTTACGGTTCCTGGCCTTTTGCTGGCCTTTTGCTCACA
TGGCTCGAC
Features (pLannotate 1.2.2; 10 found; start..end, strand, type, name):
     62..419     +  promoter       SV40 promoter: SV40 enhancer and early promoter
    489..621     +  intron         chimeric intron: chimera between introns from human β-globin and immunoglobulin heavy chain genes
    666..684     +  promoter       T7 promoter: promoter for bacteriophage T7 RNA polymerase
    694..1629    +  CDS            hRluc: Renilla luciferase human codon-optimized
   2292..2345    -  CDS            Lin28a (fragment): LN28A_MOUSE - Also known as Lin28, Tex17. Experimental evidence at protein level: Swiss-Prot protein existence level 1. RNA-binding protein that inhibits processing of pre-let-7 miRNAs and regulates translation of mRNAs that control developmental timing, pluripotency and metabolism (PubMed:17473174, PubMed:18604195, PubMed:18566191, PubMed:18292307, PubMed:19703396, PubMed:23102813, PubMed:24209617). Seems to recognize a common structural G-quartet (G4) feature in its miRNA and mRNA targets (PubMed:26045559). 'Translational enhancer' that drives specific mRNAs to polysomes and increases the ef
   2374..2495    -  polyA_signal   SV40 poly(A) signal: SV40 polyadenylation signal
   2518..2586    -  CDS            large T antigen (fragment): large T antigen from SV40 (simian virus 40)
   2628..2732    +  promoter       AmpR promoter: bla
   2733..3593    +  CDS            AmpR: β-lactamase; bla; confers resistance to ampicillin, carbenicillin, and related antibiotics
   3764..4352    +  rep_origin     ori: high-copy-number ColE1/pMB1/pBR322/pUC origin of replication
