>Addgene plasmid #120520 | RL-Lin28 | addgene full sequence | sequence record 233816 | Addgene NGS Result
GCCTTTTTACGGTTCCTGGCCTTTTGCTGGCCTTTTGCTCACATGGCTCGACAGATCTGCGCAGCACCAT
GGCCTGAAATAACCTCTGAAAGAGGAACTTGGTTAGGTACCTTCTGAGGCGGAAAGAACCAGCTGTGGAA
TGTGTGTCAGTTAGGGTGTGGAAAGTCCCCAGGCTCCCCAGCAGGCAGAAGTATGCAAAGCATGCATCTC
AATTAGTCAGCAACCAGGTGTGGAAAGTCCCCAGGCTCCCCAGCAGGCAGAAGTATGCAAAGCATGCATC
TCAATTAGTCAGCAACCATAGTCCCGCCCCTAACTCCGCCCATCCCGCCCCTAACTCCGCCCAGTTCCGC
CCATTCTCCGCCCCATGGCTGACTAATTTTTTTTATTTATGCAGAGGCCGAGGCCGCCTCGGCCTCTGAG
CTATTCCAGAAGTAGTGAGGAGGCTTTTTTGGAGGCCTAGGCTTTTGCAAAAAGCTTGATTCTTCTGACA
CAACAGTCTCGAACTTAAGCTGCAGAAGTTGGTCGTGAGGCACTGGGCAGGTAAGTATCAAGGTTACAAG
ACAGGTTTAAGGAGACCAATAGAAACTGGGCTTGTCGAGACAGAGAAGACTCTTGCGTTTCTGATAGGCA
CCTATTGGTCTTACTGACATCCACTTTGCCTTTCTCTCCACAGGTGTCCACTCCCAGTTCAATTACAGCT
CTTAAGGCTAGAGTACTTAATACGACTCACTATAGGCTAGCCACCATGGCTTCCAAGGTGTACGACCCCG
AGCAACGCAAACGCATGATCACTGGGCCTCAGTGGTGGGCTCGCTGCAAGCAAATGAACGTGCTGGACTC
CTTCATCAACTACTATGATTCCGAGAAGCACGCCGAGAACGCCGTGATTTTTCTGCATGGTAACGCTGCC
TCCAGCTACCTGTGGAGGCACGTCGTGCCTCACATCGAGCCCGTGGCTAGATGCATCATCCCTGATCTGA
TCGGAATGGGTAAGTCCGGCAAGAGCGGGAATGGCTCATATCGCCTCCTGGATCACTACAAGTACCTCAC
CGCTTGGTTCGAGCTGCTGAACCTTCCAAAGAAAATCATCTTTGTGGGCCACGACTGGGGGGCTTGTCTG
GCCTTTCACTACTCCTACGAGCACCAAGACAAGATCAAGGCCATCGTCCATGCTGAGAGTGTCGTGGACG
TGATCGAGTCCTGGGACGAGTGGCCTGACATCGAGGAGGATATCGCCCTGATCAAGAGCGAAGAGGGCGA
GAAAATGGTGCTTGAGAATAACTTCTTCGTCGAGACCATGCTCCCAAGCAAGATCATGCGGAAACTGGAG
CCTGAGGAGTTCGCTGCCTACCTGGAGCCATTCAAGGAGAAGGGCGAGGTTAGACGGCCTACCCTCTCCT
GGCCTCGCGAGATCCCTCTCGTTAAGGGAGGCAAGCCCGACGTCGTCCAGATTGTCCGCAACTACAACGC
CTACCTTCGGGCCAGCGACGATCTGCCTAAGATGTTCATCGAGTCCGACCCTGGGTTCTTTTCCAACGCT
ATTGTCGAGGGAGCTAAGAAGTTCCCTAACACCGAGTTCGTGAAGGTGAAGGGCCTCCACTTCAGCCAGG
AGGACGCTCCAGATGAAATGGGTAAGTACATCAAGAGCTTCGTGGAGCGCGTGCTGAAGAACGAGCAGTA
ATTCTAGAAAGATGATCTAGAGTGCCTGTACTCTTATGTGAAATCCTCACACATACATACAGATTCAAGT
CTCCCCTCTCACTTATGCACATACTATATGTAGTATCTCAATTCTATAAAACATGACACCCTGCTTAAAT
GTAGTTTGCTTAAGAGTGATTTGTCTAATTAAGAACTTCCCAGTTCCTCAGCAGTAGTTAACATCCCGGC
CGGCTGCTCTCTGTGGACCACTATTCCCCTGTGCTTGCATGAGGTAGACTTCCCGCCCGGGTGAAGGGAA
CACTGACAAGTACTAAGTCTTTTTCCGTTTCTGAATCAAAGGAAGCTTGGTTTGACACTTGTTTCGCTTC
CCGTCTGGCAAGGGAAATATCACACAGCCTTCTACAAAAGAACTTCCCTAGCCCAGCCACTTGGCAAAGC
CTCGGGTTCTAGGGTGGTTCCTCCCCACAAAAGCCTTCACTTGCTTTCAGATAGAGTGTGGTAGGAGTTC
CTTTGTCTCATCCTTTCCTTCCCTCCAAGGAAAGACAGGGTGACACTGGGAACCCCGGCCTGAGACACGG
CAGTGCAAGCTACCCACGCAACCCACCCTTACCCCCACTTTCTCCACTCTGCAGATTGATGCCTCTTTCC
TTAAACTCCCCATTAGCCAAAGAATAACCCTGACTCCTGGGCCTCAATTCTGGGCTTCTGGGAGCAGGGC
AGGGCTGTGGATCTCTTCCTCTTCCTCCCTCTAGAGCGGCCGCTTCGAGCAGACATGATAAGATACATTG
ATGAGTTTGGACAAACCACAACTAGAATGCAGTGAAAAAAATGCTTTATTTGTGAAATTTGTGATGCTAT
TGCTTTATTTGTAACCATTATAAGCTGCAATAAACAAGTTAACAACAACAATTGCATTCATTTTATGTTT
CAGGTTCAGGGGGAGGTGTGGGAGGTTTTTTAAAGCAAGTAAAACCTCTACAAATGTGGTAAAATCGATA
AGGATCCAGGTGGCACTTTTCGGGGAAATGTGCGCGGAACCCCTATTTGTTTATTTTTCTAAATACATTC
AAATATGTATCCGCTCATGAGACAATAACCCTGATAAATGCTTCAATAATATTGAAAAAGGAAGAGTATG
AGTATTCAACATTTCCGTGTCGCCCTTATTCCCTTTTTTGCGGCATTTTGCCTTCCTGTTTTTGCTCACC
CAGAAACGCTGGTGAAAGTAAAAGATGCTGAAGATCAGTTGGGTGCACGAGTGGGTTACATCGAACTGGA
TCTCAACAGCGGTAAGATCCTTGAGAGTTTTCGCCCCGAAGAACGTTTTCCAATGATGAGCACTTTTAAA
GTTCTGCTATGTGGCGCGGTATTATCCCGTATTGACGCCGGGCAAGAGCAACTCGGTCGCCGCATACACT
ATTCTCAGAATGACTTGGTTGAGTACTCACCAGTCACAGAAAAGCATCTTACGGATGGCATGACAGTAAG
AGAATTATGCAGTGCTGCCATAACCATGAGTGATAACACTGCGGCCAACTTACTTCTGACAACGATCGGA
GGACCGAAGGAGCTAACCGCTTTTTTGCACAACATGGGGGATCATGTAACTCGCCTTGATCGTTGGGAAC
CGGAGCTGAATGAAGCCATACCAAACGACGAGCGTGACACCACGATGCCTGTAGCAATGGCAACAACGTT
GCGCAAACTATTAACTGGCGAACTACTTACTCTAGCTTCCCGGCAACAATTAATAGACTGGATGGAGGCG
GATAAAGTTGCAGGACCACTTCTGCGCTCGGCCCTTCCGGCTGGCTGGTTTATTGCTGATAAATCTGGAG
CCGGTGAGCGTGGGTCTCGCGGTATCATTGCAGCACTGGGGCCAGATGGTAAGCCCTCCCGTATCGTAGT
TATCTACACGACGGGGAGTCAGGCAACTATGGATGAACGAAATAGACAGATCGCTGAGATAGGTGCCTCA
CTGATTAAGCATTGGTAACTGTCAGACCAAGTTTACTCATATATACTTTAGATTGATTTAAAACTTCATT
TTTAATTTAAAAGGATCTAGGTGAAGATCCTTTTTGATAATCTCATGACCAAAATCCCTTAACGTGAGTT
TTCGTTCCACTGAGCGTCAGACCCCGTAGAAAAGATCAAAGGATCTTCTTGAGATCCTTTTTTTCTGCGC
GTAATCTGCTGCTTGCAAACAAAAAAACCACCGCTACCAGCGGTGGTTTGTTTGCCGGATCAAGAGCTAC
CAACTCTTTTTCCGAAGGTAACTGGCTTCAGCAGAGCGCAGATACCAAATACTGTTCTTCTAGTGTAGCC
GTAGTTAGGCCACCACTTCAAGAACTCTGTAGCACCGCCTACATACCTCGCTCTGCTAATCCTGTTACCA
GTGGCTGCTGCCAGTGGCGATAAGTCGTGTCTTACCGGGTTGGACTCAAGACGATAGTTACCGGATAAGG
CGCAGCGGTCGGGCTGAACGGGGGGTTCGTGCACACAGCCCAGCTTGGAGCGAACGACCTACACCGAACT
GAGATACCTACAGCGTGAGCTATGAGAAAGCGCCACGCTTCCCGAAGGGAGAAAGGCGGACAGGTATCCG
GTAAGCGGCAGGGTCGGAACAGGAGAGCGCACGAGGGAGCTTCCAGGGGGAAACGCCTGGTATCTTTATA
GTCCTGTCGGGTTTCGCCACCTCTGACTTGAGCGTCGATTTTTGTGATGCTCGTCAGGGGGGCGGAGCCT
ATGGAAAAACGCCAGCAACGCG
Features (pLannotate 1.2.2; 10 found; start..end, strand, type, name):
    114..471     +  promoter       SV40 promoter: SV40 enhancer and early promoter
    541..673     +  intron         chimeric intron: chimera between introns from human β-globin and immunoglobulin heavy chain genes
    718..736     +  promoter       T7 promoter: promoter for bacteriophage T7 RNA polymerase
    746..1681    +  CDS            hRluc: Renilla luciferase human codon-optimized
   2357..2410    -  CDS            Lin28a (fragment): LN28A_MOUSE - Also known as Lin28, Tex17. Experimental evidence at protein level: Swiss-Prot protein existence level 1. RNA-binding protein that inhibits processing of pre-let-7 miRNAs and regulates translation of mRNAs that control developmental timing, pluripotency and metabolism (PubMed:17473174, PubMed:18604195, PubMed:18566191, PubMed:18292307, PubMed:19703396, PubMed:23102813, PubMed:24209617). Seems to recognize a common structural G-quartet (G4) feature in its miRNA and mRNA targets (PubMed:26045559). 'Translational enhancer' that drives specific mRNAs to polysomes and increases the ef
   2439..2560    -  polyA_signal   SV40 poly(A) signal: SV40 polyadenylation signal
   2583..2651    -  CDS            large T antigen (fragment): large T antigen from SV40 (simian virus 40)
   2693..2797    +  promoter       AmpR promoter: bla
   2798..3658    +  CDS            AmpR: β-lactamase; bla; confers resistance to ampicillin, carbenicillin, and related antibiotics
   3829..4417    +  rep_origin     ori: high-copy-number ColE1/pMB1/pBR322/pUC origin of replication
