[The description below was written by a language model from this plasmid's Addgene catalogue record and pLannotate feature annotations shown in this document.]
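Description:
RL-Lin28 is a mammalian Renilla luciferase reporter plasmid built on the phRL-SV40 backbone. It is propagated in E. coli as a high-copy plasmid through a ColE1/pUC-type origin and is selected with ampicillin through the β-lactamase gene and its native promoter. The reporter cassette follows the standard phRL-SV40 layout. The SV40 enhancer/early promoter drives transcription through a chimeric β-globin/immunoglobulin intron, which generally improves expression of the spliced mRNA. A T7 promoter sits immediately upstream of the coding region and allows in vitro transcription. The reporter is the human codon-optimized Renilla luciferase (hRluc) open reading frame, and an SV40 polyadenylation signal lies downstream.

The distinguishing element is mouse Lin28a sequence placed downstream of hRluc. The depositor states only that luciferase is "fused with Lin28 gene". In both the depositor and the sequencing-derived records, roughly 700 nt lie between the end of the hRluc CDS and the poly(A) signal. Only a short stretch of this region is annotated, as a Lin28a coding fragment, and it is called on the minus strand. The tables therefore do not show a complete in-frame Lin28a open reading frame. The insert may instead be Lin28a-derived sequence sitting in the 3′ region of the reporter transcript, but the record does not specify its exact extent, orientation or intended function, and the cloning sites are listed as unknown. The two sequence records differ slightly in length (4,432 versus 4,419 nt) but carry the same features in the same order. The stated purpose is simply a Renilla luciferase reporter, presumably for transfection assays that read out how the Lin28 sequence affects reporter expression.
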