Addgene plasmid #120520: RL-Lin28
Purpose: Renilla luciferase reporter
Depositing lab: Petr Svoboda. Depositing organization: Institute of Molecular Genetics of the Czech Academy of Sciences.
Backbone
  Vector backbone: phRL-SV40
  Vector type: Luciferase
Growth in bacteria
  Bacterial resistance: Ampicillin, 100 μg/mL
  Growth temperature: 37°C
  Growth strain: DH5alpha
  Copy number: High Copy
Gene/Insert
  Gene/Insert name: Renilla luciferase (alt name: Lin28)
  Species: M. musculus (mouse), Synthetic
  Entrez Gene: Lin28a (a.k.a. Gm10299, Lin-28, Lin28, Tex17, lin-28A)
  Cloning method: Restriction Enzyme; 5′ cloning site Unknown (unknown if destroyed); 3′ cloning site Unknown (unknown if destroyed)
Terms and licenses: Academic/Nonprofit Terms; Industry Terms: Not Available to Industry
Depositor comments: luciferase is fused with Lin28 gene
How to cite: RL-Lin28 was a gift from Petr Svoboda (Addgene plasmid # 120520 ; http://n2t.net/addgene:120520 ; RRID:Addgene_120520)
